>Addgene plasmid #107439 | pYES2.1-cerMET8 | addgene full sequence | sequence record 208890 | Addgene NGS Result
CGGATTAGAAGCCGCCGAGCGGGTGACAGCCCTCCGAAGGAAGACTCTCCTCCGTGCGTCCTCGTCTTCA
CCGGTCGCGTTCCTGAAACGCAGATGTGCCTCGCGCCGCACTGCTCCGAACAATAAAGATTCTACAATAC
TAGCTTTTATGGTTATGAAGAGGAAAAATTGGCAGTAACCTGGCCCCACAAACCTTCAAATGAACGAATC
AAATTAACAACCATAGGATGATAATGCGATTAGTTTTTTAGCCTTATTTCTGGGGTAATTAATCAGCGAA
GCGATGATTTTTGATCTATTAACAGATATATAAATGCAAAAACTGCATAACCACTTTAACTAATACTTTC
AACATTTTCGGTTTGTATTACTTCTTATTCAAATGTAATAAAAGTATCAACAAAAAATTGTTAATATACC
TCTATACTTTAACGTCAAGGAGAAAAAACCCCGGATCGGACTACTAGCAGCTGTAATACGACTCACTATA
GGGAATATTAAGCTCGCCCTTATGGTCAAATCGCTACAGCTAGCCCATCAATTAAAAGACAAGAAAATAC
TACTAATCGGAGGCGGAGAAGTCGGCTTGACAAGGTTATATAAGCTGATACCTACAGGTTGCAAGCTGAC
TTTAGTATCTCCTGACCTACACAAATCCATTATTCCGAAGTTTGGAAAATTCATCCAGAACGAGGATCAG
CCCGACTACAGAGAAGACGCTAAACGCTTTATCAATCCGAACTGGGACCCCACGAAGAATGAAATTTACG
AGTACATCCGCAGTGACTTCAAAGACGAATACCTCGACCTAGAAGACGAGAACGACGCGTGGTACATAAT
AATGACCTGTATACCCGACCACCCTGAAAGCGCAAGAATATATCACCTTTGTAAGGAAAGATTCGGTAAG
CAGCAGCTGGTCAATGTGGCGGACAAACCTGATCTCTGTGACTTTTATTTCGGCGCCAACCTGGAGATAG
GAGACCGTCTACAGATTCTGATCTCTACCAACGGCCTTTCTCCGCGCTTTGGCGCTCTAGTAAGAGATGA
GATCCGTAACTTATTCACACAAATGGGGGATCTGGCGCTGGAGGACGCTGTCGTCAAACTAGGTGAGCTG
AGAAGAGGAATTAGGCTGCTGGCACCAGACGACAAGGATGTCAAGTACCGCATGGATTGGGCCAGACGCT
GCACAGACCTCTTCGGCATTCAGCACTGCCACAACATCGACGTAAAACGTCTGCTGGATCTTTTCAAGGT
CATGTTTCAAGAACAGAACTGTTCCTTGCAGTTCCCTCCCAGAGAACGGTTGCTTAGCGAGTACTGCTCG
TCTAAGGGCGAGCTTCGAGGTCACCCATTCGAAGGTAAGCCTATCCCTAACCCTCTCCTCGGTCTCGATT
CTACGCGTACCGGTCATCATCACCATCACCATTGAGTTTCTAGAGGGCCGCATCATGTAATTAGTTATGT
CACGCTTACATTCACGCCCTCCCCCCACATCCGCTCTAACCGAAAAGGAAGGAGTTAGACAACCTGAAGT
CTAGGTCCCTATTTATTTTTTTATAGTTATGTTAGTATTAAGAACGTTATTTATATTTCAAATTTTTCTT
TTTTTTCTGTACAGACGCGTGTACGCATGTAACATTATACTGAAAACCTTGCTTGAGAAGGTTTTGGGAC
GCTCGAAGGCTTTAATTTGCAAGCTGCGGCCCTGCATTAATGAATCGGCCAACGCGCGGGGAGAGGCGGT
TTGCGTATTGGGCGCTCTTCCGCTTCCTCGCTCACTGACTCGCTGCGCTCGGTCGTTCGGCTGCGGCGAG
CGGTATCAGCTCACTCAAAGGCGGTAATACGGTTATCCACAGAATCAGGGGATAACGCAGGAAAGAACAT
GTGAGCAAAAGGCCAGCAAAAGGCCAGGAACCGTAAAAAGGCCGCGTTGCTGGCGTTTTTCCATAGGCTC
CGCCCCCCTGACGAGCATCACAAAAATCGACGCTCAAGTCAGAGGTGGCGAAACCCGACAGGACTATAAA
GATACCAGGCGTTTCCCCCTGGAAGCTCCCTCGTGCGCTCTCCTGTTCCGACCCTGCCGCTTACCGGATA
CCTGTCCGCCTTTCTCCCTTCGGGAAGCGTGGCGCTTTCTCATAGCTCACGCTGTAGGTATCTCAGTTCG
GTGTAGGTCGTTCGCTCCAAGCTGGGCTGTGTGCACGAACCCCCCGTTCAGCCCGACCGCTGCGCCTTAT
CCGGTAACTATCGTCTTGAGTCCAACCCGGTAAGACACGACTTATCGCCACTGGCAGCAGCCACTGGTAA
CAGGATTAGCAGAGCGAGGTATGTAGGCGGTGCTACAGAGTTCTTGAAGTGGTGGCCTAACTACGGCTAC
ACTAGAAGAACAGTATTTGGTATCTGCGCTCTGCTGAAGCCAGTTACCTTCGGAAAAAGAGTTGGTAGCT
CTTGATCCGGCAAACAAACCACCGCTGGTAGCGGTGGTTTTTTTGTTTGCAAGCAGCAGATTACGCGCAG
AAAAAAAGGATCTCAAGAAGATCCTTTGATCTTTTCTACGGGGTCTGACGCTCAGTGGAACGAAAACTCA
CGTTAAGGGATTTTGGTCATGAGATTATCAAAAAGGATCTTCACCTAGATCCTTTTAAATTAAAAATGAA
GTTTTAAATCAATCTAAAGTATATATGAGTAAACTTGGTCTGACAGTTACCAATGCTTAATCAGTGAGGC
ACCTATCTCAGCGATCTGTCTATTTCGTTCATCCATAGTTGCCTGACTCCCCGTCGTGTAGATAACTACG
ATACGGGAGGGCTTACCATCTGGCCCCAGTGCTGCAATGATACCGCGAGACCCACGCTCACCGGCTCCAG
ATTTATCAGCAATAAACCAGCCAGCCGGAAGGGCCGAGCGCAGAAGTGGTCCTGCAACTTTATCCGCCTC
CATCCAGTCTATTAATTGTTGCCGGGAAGCTAGAGTAAGTAGTTCGCCAGTTAATAGTTTGCGCAACGTT
GTTGCCATTGCTACAGGCATCGTGGTGTCACGCTCGTCGTTTGGTATGGCTTCATTCAGCTCCGGTTCCC
AACGATCAAGGCGAGTTACATGATCCCCCATGTTGTGCAAAAAAGCGGTTAGCTCCTTCGGTCCTCCGAT
CGTTGTCAGAAGTAAGTTGGCCGCAGTGTTATCACTCATGGTTATGGCAGCACTGCATAATTCTCTTACT
GTCATGCCATCCGTAAGATGCTTTTCTGTGACTGGTGAGTACTCAACCAAGTCATTCTGAGAATAGTGTA
TGCGGCGACCGAGTTGCTCTTGCCCGGCGTCAATACGGGATAATACCGCGCCACATAGCAGAACTTTAAA
AGTGCTCATCATTGGAAAACGTTCTTCGGGGCGAAAACTCTCAAGGATCTTACCGCTGTTGAGATCCAGT
TCGATGTAACCCACTCGTGCACCCAACTGATCTTCAGCATCTTTTACTTTCACCAGCGTTTCTGGGTGAG
CAAAAACAGGAAGGCAAAATGCCGCAAAAAAGGGAATAAGGGCGACACGGAAATGTTGAATACTCATACT
CTTCCTTTTTCAATGGGTAATAACTGATATAATTAAATTGAAGCTCTAATTTGTGAGTTTAGTATACATG
CATTTACTTATAATACAGTTTTTTAGTTTTGCTGGCCGCATCTTCTCAAATATGCTTCCCAGCCTGCTTT
TCTGTAACGTTCACCCTCTACCTTAGCATCCCTTCCCTTTGCAAATAGTCCTCTTCCAACAATAATAATG
TCAGATCCTGTAGAGACCACATCATCCACGGTTCTATACTGTTGACCCAATGCGTCTCCCTTGTCATCTA
AACCCACACCGGGTGTCATAATCAACCAATCGTAACCTTCATCTCTTCCACCCATGTCTCTTTGAGCAAT
AAAGCCGATAACAAAATCTTTGTCGCTCTTCGCAATGTCAACAGTACCCTTAGTATATTCTCCAGTAGAT
AGGGAGCCCTTGCATGACAATTCTGCTAACATCAAAAGGCCTCTAGGTTCCTTTGTTACTTCTTCTGCCG
CCTGCTTCAAACCGCTAACAATACCTGGGCCCACCACACCGTGTGCATTCGTAATGTCTGCCCATTCTGC
TATTCTGTATACACCCGCAGAGTACTGCAATTTGACTGTATTACCAATGTCAGCAAATTTTCTGTCTTCG
AAGAGTAAAAAATTGTACTTGGCGGATAATGCCTTTAGCGGCTTAACTGTGCCCTCCATGGAAAAATCAG
TCAAGATATCCACATGTGTTTTTAGTAAACAAATTTTGGGACCTAATGCTTCAACTAACTCCAGTAATTC
CTTGGTGGTACGAACATCCAATGAAGCACACAAGTTTGTTTGCTTTTCGTGCATGATATTAAATAGCTTG
GCAGCAACAGGACTAGGATGAGTAGCAGCACGTTCCTTATATGTAGCTTTCGACATGATTTATCTTCGTT
TCCTGCAGGTTTTTGTTCTGTGCAGTTGGGTTAAGAATACTGGGCAATTTCATGTTTCTTCAACACTACA
TATGCGTATATATACCAATCTAAGTCTGTGCTCCTTCCTTCGTTCTTCCTTCTGTTCGGAGATTACCGAA
TCAAAAAAATTTCAAGGAAACCGAAATCAAAAAAAAGAATAAAAAAAAAATGATGAATTGAAAAGCTAGC
TTATCGATGATAAGCTGTCAAACATGAGAATTAATTCCACGGACTATAGACTATACCTAGTATACTCCGT
CTACTGTACGATACACTTCCGCTCAGGTCCTTGTCCTTTAACGAGGCCTTACCACTCTTTTGTTACTCTA
TTGATCCAGCTCAGCAAAGGCAGTGTGATCTAAGATTCTATCTTCGCGATGTAGTAAAACTAGCTAGACC
GAGAAAGAGACTAGAAATGCAAAAGGCACTTCTACAATGGCTGCCATCATTATTATCCGATGTGACGCTG
CAGCTTCTCAATGATATTCGAATACGCTTTGAGGAGATACAGCCTAATATCCGACAAACTGTTTTACAGA
TTTACGATCGTACTTGTTACCCATCATTGAATTTTGAACATCCGAACCTGGGAGTTTTCCCTGAAACAGA
TAGTATATTTGAACCTGTATAATAATATATAGTCTAGCGCTTTACGGAAGACAATGTATGTATTTCGGTT
CCTGGAGAAACTATTGCATCTATTGCATAGGTAATCTTGCACGTCGCATCCCCGGTTCATTTTCTGCGTT
TCCATCTTGCACTTCAATAGCATATCTTTGTTAACGAAGCATCTGTGCTTCATTTTGTAGAACAAAAATG
CAACGCGAGAGCGCTAATTTTTCAAACAAAGAATCTGAGCTGCATTTTTACAGAACAGAAATGCAACGCG
AAAGCGCTATTTTACCAACGAAGAATCTGTGCTTCATTTTTGTAAAACAAAAATGCAACGCGAGAGCGCT
AATTTTTCAAACAAAGAATCTGAGCTGCATTTTTACAGAACAGAAATGCAACGCGAGAGCGCTATTTTAC
CAACAAAGAATCTATACTTCTTTTTTGTTCTACAAAAATGCATCCCGAGAGCGCTATTTTTCTAACAAAG
CATCTTAGATTACTTTTTTTCTCCTTTGTGCGCTCTATAATGCAGTCTCTTGATAACTTTTTGCACTGTA
GGTCCGTTAAGGTTAGAAGAAGGCTACTTTGGTGTCTATTTTCTCTTCCATAAAAAAAGCCTGACTCCAC
TTCCCGCGTTTACTGATTACTAGCGAAGCTGCGGGTGCATTTTTTCAAGATAAAGGCATCCCCGATTATA
TTCTATACCGATGTGGATTGCGCATACTTTGTGAACAGAAAGTGATAGCGTTGATGATTCTTCATTGGTC
AGAAAATTATGAACGGTTTCTTCTATTTTGTCTCTATATACTACGTATAGGAAATGTTTACATTTTCGTA
TTGTTTTCGATTCACTCTATGAATAGTTCTTACTACAATTTTTTTGTCTAAAGAGTAATACTAGAGATAA
ACATAAAAAATGTAGAGGTCGAGTTTAGATGCAAGTTCAAGGAGCGAAAGGTGGATGGGTAGGTTATATA
GGGATATAGCACAGAGATATATAGCAAAGAGATACTTTTGAGCAATGTTTGTGGAAGCGGTATTCGCAAT
GGGAAGCTCC
[37 nt withheld, positions 6171-6207]
AGATTGTATAAGCAAATATTTAAATTGTAAGCGTTAATATTTTGTTAAAATTCGCGTTAAATTTTTGTTA
AATCAGCTCATTTTTTAACCAATAGGCCGAAATCGGCAAAATCCCTTATAAATCAAAAGAATAGACCGAG
ATAGGGT
[37 nt withheld, positions 6355-6391]
AAAGAACGTGGACTCCAACGTCAAAGG
[49 nt withheld, positions 6419-6467]
T
[91 nt withheld, positions 6469-6559]
G
[124 nt withheld, positions 6561-6684]
GGGGATCGATCCACTAGTCCA
Features (pLannotate 1.2.2; 15 found; start..end, strand, type, name):
      1..442     +  promoter       GAL1 promoter: S. cerevisiae GAL1; inducible promoter, regulated by Gal4
    474..492     +  promoter       T7 promoter: promoter for bacteriophage T7 RNA polymerase
    512..1333    +  CDS            MET8: MET8_YEAST - Experimental evidence at protein level: Swiss-Prot protein existence level 1. Catalyzes the conversion of precorrin-2 into siroheme. This reaction consist of the NAD-dependent oxidation of precorrin-2 into sirohydrochlorin and its subsequent ferrochelation into siroheme. From Saccharomyces cerevisiae (strain ATCC 204508 / S288c) (Baker's yeast).
   1364..1405    +  CDS            V5 tag: epitope tag from simian virus 5
   1453..1700    +  terminator     CYC1 terminator: S. cerevisiae CYC1; transcription terminator for CYC1
   1712..1765    -  CDS            lacI (fragment): lac repressor; lacI; The lac repressor binds to the lac operator to inhibit transcription in E. coli. This inhibition can be relieved by adding lactose or isopropyl-β-D-thiogalactopyranoside (IPTG).
   1948..2536    -  rep_origin     ori: high-copy-number ColE1/pMB1/pBR322/pUC origin of replication
   2707..3567    -  CDS            AmpR: β-lactamase; bla; confers resistance to ampicillin, carbenicillin, and related antibiotics
   3568..3584    -  promoter       AmpR promoter (fragment): bla
   3663..4466    -  CDS            URA3: orotidine-5'-phosphate decarboxylase, required for uracil biosynthesis; S. cerevisiae URA3; yeast auxotrophic marker, counterselectable with 5-fluoroorotic acid (5-FOA)
   4467..4682    -  promoter       URA3 promoter: S. cerevisiae URA3
   4688..4711    -  promoter       tet promoter (fragment): E. coli promoter for tetracycline efflux protein gene
   4749..5129    +  CDS            RAF1 (fragment): RAF_YEAST - Experimental evidence at transcript level: Swiss-Prot protein existence level 2. Antagonizes transcriptional repression of recombinase FLP by REP1-REP2. May play a role in plasmid partitioning. From Saccharomyces cerevisiae (strain ATCC 204508 / S288c) (Baker's yeast).
   5283..6160    -  rep_origin     2μ ori: yeast 2μ plasmid origin of replication
   6256..6684    -  rep_origin     f1 ori (sequence partly withheld): f1 bacteriophage origin of replication; arrow indicates direction of (+) strand synthesis
