[The description below was written by a language model from this plasmid's Addgene catalogue record and pLannotate feature annotations shown in this document.]
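Description:
pYES2.1-cerMET8 is a yeast expression plasmid built on the Invitrogen pYES2.1 backbone and designed to overexpress the Saccharomyces cerevisiae MET8 protein as a tagged fusion in budding yeast. It is an E. coli–yeast shuttle vector. In bacteria it replicates at high copy from a ColE1/pUC-type origin and is selected through the β-lactamase (AmpR) gene. In yeast it is maintained episomally by the 2μ origin, next to which the annotation also detects a fragment of the 2μ plasmid's RAF1 gene, and it is selected by URA3 complementation of uracil auxotrophy, a marker that can be counterselected with 5-FOA. An f1 origin is also present, which allows single-stranded DNA production. The short lacI and tet promoter fragments in the annotation appear to be backbone remnants rather than functional elements.

The 822 bp MET8 coding sequence was inserted by TOPO cloning downstream of the GAL1 promoter, which is regulated by Gal4 and gives galactose-inducible expression. A T7 promoter lies between GAL1 and the insert, and the CYC1 terminator ends the transcript. MET8 encodes siroheme synthase, which oxidises precorrin-2 to sirohydrochlorin in an NAD-dependent step and then inserts iron to form siroheme. The catalogue entry lists a C-terminal V5-His tag. The feature table annotates the V5 epitope just after the coding sequence but does not call the His portion separately. Such a tag permits detection of the fusion with anti-V5 antibodies and metal-affinity purification. The associated publication places the plasmid in an undergraduate functional genomics laboratory course, though the record does not describe the specific experiments.
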