Addgene plasmid #107439: pYES2.1-cerMET8
Purpose: Overexpression of MET fusion protein in S. cerevisiae
Depositing lab: Clare O'Connor. Depositing organization: Boston College. Publication: Pathways over Time: Functional Genomics Research in an Introductory Laboratory Course. Reeves TD, Warner DM, Ludlow LH, O'Connor CM. CBE Life Sci Educ. 2018 Spring;17(1). pii: 17/1/ar1. doi: 10.1187/cbe.17-01-0012. PubMed 29326101.
Backbone
  Vector backbone: pYES2.1
  Backbone manufacturer: Invitrogen
  Backbone size w/o insert (bp): 5886
  Vector type: Yeast Expression
  Selectable markers: URA3
Growth in bacteria
  Bacterial resistance: Ampicillin, 100 μg/mL
  Growth temperature: 37°C
  Growth strain: DH5alpha
  Copy number: High Copy
Gene/Insert
  Gene/Insert name: MET8
  Species: S. cerevisiae (budding yeast)
  Insert size (bp): 822
  Entrez Gene: MET8
  Promoter: GAL1
  Tag / fusion protein: V5-His (C terminal on insert)
  Cloning method: TOPO Cloning
  Sequencing primers: 5′ AATATACCTCTATACTTTAACGTC; 3′ ACCGAGGAGAGGGTTAGGGAT
Terms and licenses: Academic/Nonprofit Terms; Industry Terms: Not Available to Industry
Depositor comments: contains the coding sequence for siroheme synthase
How to cite: pYES2.1-cerMET8 was a gift from Clare O'Connor (Addgene plasmid # 107439 ; http://n2t.net/addgene:107439 ; RRID:Addgene_107439)
