>Addgene plasmid #107439 | pYES2.1-cerMET8 | depositor partial sequence | sequence record 202662 | Coding sequence for S. cerevisiae MET8 gene (without the stop codon)
ATGGTCAAATCGCTACAGCTAGCCCATCAATTAAAAGACAAGAAAATACTACTAATCGGAGGCGGAGAAG
TCGGCTTGACAAGGTTATATAAGCTGATACCTACAGGTTGCAAGCTGACTTTAGTATCTCCTGACCTACA
CAAATCCATTATTCCGAAGTTTGGAAAATTCATCCAGAACGAGGATCAGCCCGACTACAGAGAAGACGCT
AAACGCTTTATCAATCCGAACTGGGACCCCACGAAGAATGAAATTTACGAGTACATCCGCAGTGACTTCA
AAGACGAATACCTCGACCTAGAAGACGAGAACGACGCGTGGTACATAATAATGACCTGTATACCCGACCA
CCCTGAAAGCGCAAGAATATATCACCTTTGTAAGGAAAGATTCGGTAAGCAGCAGCTGGTCAATGTGGCG
GACAAACCTGATCTCTGTGACTTTTATTTCGGCGCCAACCTGGAGATAGGAGACCGTCTACAGATTCTGA
TCTCTACCAACGGCCTTTCTCCGCGCTTTGGCGCTCTAGTAAGAGATGAGATCCGTAACTTATTCACACA
AATGGGGGATCTGGCGCTGGAGGACGCTGTCGTCAAACTAGGTGAGCTGAGAAGAGGAATTAGGCTGCTG
GCACCAGACGACAAGGATGTCAAGTACCGCATGGATTGGGCCAGACGCTGCACAGACCTCTTCGGCATTC
AGCACTGCCACAACATCGACGTAAAACGTCTGCTGGATCTTTTCAAGGTCATGTTTCAAGAACAGAACTG
TTCCTTGCAGTTCCCTCCCAGAGAACGGTTGCTTAGCGAGTACTGCTCGTCT
